Addgene plasmid #196054: TRUPATH Triple Gagust
Purpose: Encodes a G alpha subunit (GNAT3) with RLuc8, a G gamma subunit (GNG1) with GFP2 and a G beta subunit (GNB3) as optimal components of a BRET2 biosensor for studying heterotrimeric G proteins
Depositing lab: Justin English. Depositing organization: University of Utah. Publication: TRUPATH, an open-source biosensor platform for interrogating the GPCR transducerome. Olsen RHJ, DiBerto JF, English JG, Glaudin AM, Krumm BE, Slocum ST, Che T, Gavin AC, McCorvy JD, Roth BL, Strachan RT. Nat Chem Biol. 2020 May 4. pii: 10.1038/s41589-020-0535-8. doi: 10.1038/s41589-020-0535-8. PubMed 32367019.
Backbone
  Vector backbone: pcDNA3.1(+)
  Backbone manufacturer: Genscript
  Backbone size w/o insert (bp): 5113
  Total vector size (bp): 9883
  Vector type: Mammalian Expression, Luciferase
  Selectable markers: Neomycin (select with G418)
Growth in bacteria
  Bacterial resistance: Ampicillin, 100 μg/mL
  Growth temperature: 37°C
  Growth strain: DH5alpha
  Copy number: High Copy
Gene/Insert 1
  Gene/Insert name: GAlphaGustducin-RLuc8 (alt name: GNAT3)
  Species: H. sapiens (human)
  Insert size (bp): 2031
  Mutation: RLuc8 and flanking SGGGGS linkers have been inserted at amino acid position 117 of the alpha subunit
  Entrez Gene: GNAT3 (a.k.a. gustducin)
  Promoter: CMV
  Cloning method: Unknown
  Sequencing primers: 5′ gccacgttgtgagttggatag; 3′ TAGAAGGCACAGTCGAGG
Gene/Insert 2
  Gene/Insert name: GGamma1-GFP2 (alt name: GNGT1)
  Species: H. sapiens (human)
  Insert size (bp): 954
  Entrez Gene: GNGT1 (a.k.a. GNG1, HG3G1)
  Promoter: CMV
  Tag / fusion protein: GFP2 and GSAG linker (N terminal on insert)
  Cloning method: Unknown
  Sequencing primers: 5′ gagggcagaggaagtcttc; 3′ GATTTAGGTGACACTATAG
Gene/Insert 3
  Gene/Insert name: GBeta3 (alt name: GNB3)
  Species: H. sapiens (human)
  Insert size (bp): 1020
  Entrez Gene: GNB3 (a.k.a. CSNB1H, HG2D)
  Promoter: CMV
  Cloning method: Unknown
  Sequencing primers: 5′ CGCAAATGGGCGGTAGGCGTG; 3′ ccggtagggccgggattc
Resource information
  A portion of this plasmid was derived from a plasmid made by: AddgeneTRUPATH Kit #1000000163
Terms and licenses: Academic/Nonprofit Terms; Industry Terms: Not Available to Industry
How to cite: TRUPATH Triple Gagust was a gift from Justin English (Addgene plasmid # 196054 ; http://n2t.net/addgene:196054 ; RRID:Addgene_196054)
