[The description below was written by a language model from this plasmid's Addgene catalogue record and pLannotate feature annotations shown in this document.]
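Description:
TRUPATH Triple Gagust is a mammalian expression plasmid built on the pcDNA3.1(+) backbone that delivers all three components of a BRET2 heterotrimeric G protein biosensor from a single vector. It is maintained in E. coli through a high-copy ColE1/pUC-type origin with ampicillin resistance (AmpR). It also carries an f1 origin and an SV40 promoter-driven neomycin resistance cassette with an SV40 polyadenylation signal for G418 selection in mammalian cells. The catalogue lists a total size of 9,883 bp, whereas the sequenced record underlying the feature table is 10,174 nt.

The payload appears to be one polycistronic unit, with only one CMV enhancer/promoter annotated upstream and a single bGH polyadenylation signal at the end. Human Gβ3 (GNB3) comes first, followed after a short unannotated gap by GFP2 (annotated as EGFP) joined through a GSAG linker to the N terminus of Gγ1 (GNGT1). The gap may hold a self-cleaving 2A-type peptide, but the record does not annotate one. An EMCV IRES then drives translation of human Gα-gustducin (GNAT3), which has RLuc8 flanked by SGGGGS linkers inserted at amino acid position 117. The annotation tool splits this subunit into two Gα-homologous fragments labelled by similarity to other Gα proteins, on either side of the Renilla luciferase coding sequence.

In use, the luciferase donor on Gα and the GFP2 acceptor on Gγ produce a BRET2 signal while the heterotrimer is assembled, and this signal changes when the heterotrimer is activated. This makes the construct a readout of GPCR coupling to gustducin. The Gβ3/Gγ1 pairing is described as the optimal partner combination for this Gα, and part of the plasmid derives from the original TRUPATH kit.
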