Features (pLannotate 1.2.2; 27 found; start..end, strand, type, name):
     28..80      -  misc_feature   bom (fragment): basis of mobility region from pBR322
    235..614     +  enhancer       CMV enhancer: human cytomegalovirus immediate early enhancer
    615..818     +  promoter       CMV promoter: human cytomegalovirus (CMV) immediate early promoter
    814..847     +  LTR            5' LTR (truncated) (fragment): truncated 5' long terminal repeat (LTR) from HIV-1
    863..881     +  promoter       T7 promoter: promoter for bacteriophage T7 RNA polymerase
    917..1936    +  CDS            GNB3 (sequence partly withheld): GBB3_HUMAN - Experimental evidence at protein level: Swiss-Prot protein existence level 1. Guanine nucleotide-binding proteins (G proteins) are involved as a modulator or transducer in various transmembrane signaling systems. The beta and gamma chains are required for the GTPase activity, for replacement of GDP by GTP, and for G protein-effector interaction. From Homo sapiens (Human).
   1997..2713    +  CDS            EGFP: EGFP is a basic (constitutively fluorescent) green fluorescent protein published in 1996, derived from Aequorea victoria. It is reported to be a rapidly-maturing weak dimer with moderate acid sensitivity.
   2729..2950    +  CDS            GNGT1: GBG1_BOVIN - Experimental evidence at protein level: Swiss-Prot protein existence level 1. Guanine nucleotide-binding proteins (G proteins) are involved as a modulator or transducer in various transmembrane signaling systems. The beta and gamma chains are required for the GTPase activity, for replacement of GDP by GTP, and for G protein-effector interaction. From Bos taurus (Bovine).
   3022..3039    -  promoter       SP6 promoter (fragment): promoter for bacteriophage SP6 RNA polymerase
   3162..3624    +  misc_feature   IRES: internal ribosome entry site (IRES) of the encephalomyocarditis virus (EMCV)
   3626..3976    +  CDS            GNAO_MANSE (fragment): Experimental evidence at protein level: Swiss-Prot protein existence level 1. Guanine nucleotide-binding proteins (G proteins) are involved as modulators or transducers in various transmembrane signaling systems. The G(o) protein function is not clear. From Manduca sexta (Tobacco hawkmoth) (Tobacco hornworm).
   3992..4924    +  CDS            LUCI_RENRE: Experimental evidence at protein level: Swiss-Prot protein existence level 1. Upon binding the substrate, the enzyme catalyzes an oxygenation, producing a very short-lived hydroperoxide that cyclizes into a dioxetanone structure, which collapses, releasing a CO(2) molecule. The spontaneous breakdown of the dioxetanone releases the energy (about 50 kcal/mole) that is necessary to generate the excited state of the coelenteramide product, which is the singlet form of the monoanion. In vivo the product undergoes the process of nonradiative energy transfer to an accessory protein, a green fluoresce
   4943..5653    +  CDS            GNAZ (fragment): GNAZ_HUMAN - Experimental evidence at protein level: Swiss-Prot protein existence level 1. Guanine nucleotide-binding proteins (G proteins) are involved as modulators or transducers in various transmembrane signaling systems. From Homo sapiens (Human).
   5771..5995    +  polyA_signal   bGH poly(A) signal: bovine growth hormone polyadenylation signal
   5999..6020    +  promoter       SV40 promoter (fragment): SV40 enhancer and early promoter
   6041..6469    +  rep_origin     f1 ori (sequence partly withheld): f1 bacteriophage origin of replication; arrow indicates direction of (+) strand synthesis
   6483..6812    +  promoter       SV40 promoter: SV40 enhancer and early promoter
   6879..7670    +  CDS            neo: KKA2_KLEPN - Also known as kan, nptII. Experimental evidence at protein level: Swiss-Prot protein existence level 1. Resistance to kanamycin, neomycin, paromomycin, ribostamycin, butirosin and gentamicin B. From Klebsiella pneumoniae.
   7694..7852    +  CDS            ble (fragment): BLE_KLEPN - Experimental evidence at protein level: Swiss-Prot protein existence level 1. Binding protein with a strong affinity to the bleomycin family of antibiotics. Binds to CL990; an antimitotic-antibiotic compound. From Klebsiella pneumoniae.
   7847..7968    +  polyA_signal   SV40 poly(A) signal: SV40 polyadenylation signal
   8041..8057    -  protein_bind   lac operator: The lac repressor binds to the lac operator to inhibit transcription in E. coli. This inhibition can be relieved by adding lactose or isopropyl-β-D-thiogalactopyranoside (IPTG). lac repressor encoded by lacI
   8065..8095    -  promoter       lac promoter: promoter for the E. coli lac operon
   8110..8131    -  protein_bind   CAP binding site: CAP binding activates transcription in the presence of cAMP. E. coli catabolite activator protein
   8144..8236    -  CDS            lacI (fragment): lac repressor; lacI; The lac repressor binds to the lac operator to inhibit transcription in E. coli. This inhibition can be relieved by adding lactose or isopropyl-β-D-thiogalactopyranoside (IPTG).
   8419..9007    -  rep_origin     ori: high-copy-number ColE1/pMB1/pBR322/pUC origin of replication
   9178..10038   -  CDS            AmpR: β-lactamase; bla; confers resistance to ampicillin, carbenicillin, and related antibiotics
  10039..10143   -  promoter       AmpR promoter: bla
>Addgene plasmid #196054 | TRUPATH Triple Gagust | addgene full sequence | sequence record 393090 | Addgene NGS Result
GACGGATCGGGAGATCTCCCGATCCCCTATGGTGCACTCTCAGTACAATCTGCTCTGATGCCGCATAGTT
AAGCCAGTATCTGCTCCCTGCTTGTGTGTTGGAGGTCGCTGAGTAGTGCGCGAGCAAAATTTAAGCTACA
ACAAGGCAAGGCTTGACCGACAATTGCATGAAGAATCTGCTTAGGGTTAGGCGTTTTGCGCTGCTTCGCG
ATGTACGGGCCAGATATACGCGTTGACATTGATTATTGACTAGTTATTAATAGTAATCAATTACGGGGTC
ATTAGTTCATAGCCCATATATGGAGTTCCGCGTTACATAACTTACGGTAAATGGCCCGCCTGGCTGACCG
CCCAACGACCCCCGCCCATTGACGTCAATAATGACGTATGTTCCCATAGTAACGCCAATAGGGACTTTCC
ATTGACGTCAATGGGTGGAGTATTTACGGTAAACTGCCCACTTGGCAGTACATCAAGTGTATCATATGCC
AAGTACGCCCCCTATTGACGTCAATGACGGTAAATGGCCCGCCTGGCATTATGCCCAGTACATGACCTTA
TGGGACTTTCCTACTTGGCAGTACATCTACGTATTAGTCATCGCTATTACCATGGTGATGCGGTTTTGGC
AGTACATCAATGGGCGTGGATAGCGGTTTGACTCACGGGGATTTCCAAGTCTCCACCCCATTGACGTCAA
TGGGAGTTTGTTTTGGCACCAAAATCAACGGGACTTTCCAAAATGTCGTAACAACTCCGCCCCATTGACG
CAAATGGGCGGTAGGCGTGTACGGTGGGAGGTCTATATAAGCAGAGCTCTCTGGCTAACTAGAGAACCCA
CTGCTTACTGGCTTATCGAAATTAATACGACTCACTATAGGGAGACCCAAGCTGGCTAGCGTTTAAACTT
AAGCTTATG
[1017 nt withheld, positions 920-1936]
GAGGGCAGAGGAAGTCTTCTAACATGCGGTGACGTGGAGGAGAATCCCGGCCCTACCGGTATGGTGTCCA
AGGGAGAGGAGCTGTTCACCGGAGTGGTGCCTATCCTGGTGGAGCTGGACGGCGATGTGAATGGCCACAA
GTTTAGCGTGTCCGGAGAGGGAGAGGGCGATGCAACCTACGGCAAGCTGACACTGAAGTTCATCTGCACC
ACAGGCAAGCTGCCCGTGCCTTGGCCAACCCTGGTGACCACACTGTCCTACGGCGTGCAGTGTTTTTCTC
GCTATCCTGACCACATGAAGCAGCACGATTTCTTTAAGTCTGCCATGCCAGAGGGCTACGTGCAGGAGAG
GACAATCTTCTTTAAGGACGATGGCAATTATAAGACCCGCGCCGAGGTGAAGTTCGAGGGCGATACACTG
GTGAACCGGATCGAGCTGAAGGGCATCGACTTTAAGGAGGATGGCAATATCCTGGGCCACAAGCTGGAGT
ACAACTATAATCCCCACAACGTGTATATCATGGCCGACAAGCAGAAGAACGGCATCAAGGTCAATTTCAA
GATCAGACACAACATCGAGGACGGCTCTGTGCAGCTGGCCGATCACTACCAGCAGAACACCCCAATCGGC
GACGGACCCGTGCTGCTGCCTGATAATCACTATCTGTTTACACAGTCTGCCCTGAGCAAGGACCCTAATG
AGAAGAGGGATCACATGGTGCTGCTGGAGTTCGTGACCGCAGCAGGCATCACACTGGGCATGGATGAGCT
GTACAAGGGCAGCGCCGGCACCATGCCAGTGATCAACATCGAGGACCTGACAGAGAAGGATAAGCTGAAG
ATGGAGGTGGACCAGCTGAAGAAGGAGGTGACCCTGGAGCGGATGCTGGTGAGCAAGTGCTGTGAGGAGT
TTCGGGACTATGTGGAGGAGAGATCCGGAGAGGACCCCCTGGTGAAGGGCATCCCAGAGGACAAGAACCC
CTTCAAGGAGCTGAAGGGCGGCTGCGTGATCAGCTGACCGCGGCGTACGAGGCCTGCATGCTCCGGACCT
GCAGGTTCGAAGTCGACAGATCTCAATTGGGGCCCCTATAGTGTCACCTAAATAATTCCGCCCCCCCCTC
TCCCTCCCCCCCCCCTAACGTTACTGGCCGAAGCCGCTTGGAATAAGGCCGGTGTGCGTTTGTCTATATG
TTATTTTCCACCATATTGCCGTCTTTTGGCAATGTGAGGGCCCGGAAACCTGGCCCTGTCTTCTTGACGA
GCATTCCTAGGGGTCTTTCCCCTCTCGCCAAAGGAATGCAAGGTCTGTTGAATGTCGTGAAGGAAGCAGT
TCCTCTGGAAGCTTCTTGAAGACAAACAACGTCTGTAGCGACCCTTTGCAGGCAGCGGAACCCCCCACCT
GGCGACAGGTGCCTCTGCGGCCAAAAGCCACGTGTATAAGATACACCTGCAAAGGCGGCACAACCCCAGT
GCCACGTTGTGAGTTGGATAGTTGTGGAAAGAGTCAAATGGCTCTCCTCAAGCGTATTCAACAAGGGGCT
GAAGGATGCCCAGAAGGTACCCCATTGTATGGGATCTGATCTGGGGCCTCGGTGCACATGCTTTACATGT
GTTTAGTCGAGGTTAAAAAAACGTCTAGGCCCCCCGAACCACGGGGACGTGGTTTTCCTTTGAAAAACAC
GATGATAATATGGGCAGCGGCATCAGCTCCGAGTCCAAGGAGTCTGCCAAGAGGTCCAAGGAGCTGGAGA
AGAAGCTGCAGGAGGACGCAGAGAGGGATGCAAGAACCGTGAAGCTGCTGCTGCTGGGAGCAGGAGAGAG
CGGCAAGTCCACAATCGTGAAGCAGATGAAGATCATCCACAAGAACGGCTACAGCGAGCAGGAGTGCATG
GAGTTCAAGGCCGTGATCTATTCTAATACCCTGCAGAGCATCCTGGCCATCGTGAAGGCCATGACCACAC
TGGGCATCGATTACGTGAACCCAAGGTCCGCAGAGGACCAGAGGCAGCTGTATGCCATGGCCAATACCCT
GGAGGATTCTGGAGGAGGAGGCTCTATGGCAAGCAAGGTGTACGACCCAGAGCAGAGGAAGCGCATGATC
ACAGGACCACAGTGGTGGGCAAGGTGCAAGCAGATGAACGTGCTGGATTCCTTTATCAATTACTATGACT
CTGAGAAGCACGCCGAGAACGCCGTGATCTTCCTGCACGGCAATGCCACCTCTAGCTACCTGTGGAGGCA
CGTGGTGCCCCACATCGAGCCTGTGGCAAGGTGTATCATCCCTGATCTGATCGGCATGGGCAAGTCCGGC
AAGTCTGGCAACGGCTCCTATAGGCTGCTGGACCACTACAAGTATCTGACAGCCTGGTTCGAGCTGCTGA
ATCTGCCAAAGAAGATCATCTTTGTGGGACACGATTGGGGAGCAGCACTGGCATTCCACTACGCATATGA
GCACCAGGATCGCATCAAGGCCATCGTGCACATGGAGAGCGTGGTGGACGTGATCGAGTCCTGGGACGAG
TGGCCTGACATCGAGGAGGACATCGCCCTGATCAAGAGCGAGGAGGGCGAGAAGATGGTGCTGGAGAACA
ATTTCTTTGTGGAGACCGTGCTGCCATCCAAGATCATGAGGAAGCTGGAGCCAGAGGAGTTCGCAGCATA
CCTGGAGCCTTTTAAGGAGAAGGGCGAGGTGCGGAGACCCACACTGTCTTGGCCACGCGAGATCCCACTG
GTGAAGGGAGGCAAGCCTGATGTGGTGCAGATCGTGCGGAACTACAATGCCTATCTGAGAGCCAGCGACG
ATCTGCCCAAGCTGTTTATCGAGAGCGACCCTGGCTTCTTTTCCAACGCCATCGTGGAGGGCGCCAAGAA
GTTCCCAAATACCGAGTTTGTGAAGGTGAAGGGCCTGCACTTTCTGCAGGAGGACGCCCCCGATGAGATG
GGCAAGTATATCAAGAGCTTCGTGGAGCGGGTGCTGAAGAACGAGCAGAGCGGAGGAGGAGGCTCTGGAG
GCATGACACCTCAGCTGGCCGAAGTGATCAAGAGGCTGTGGCGCGATCCAGGCATCCAGGCCTGCTTCGA
GAGAGCCTCTGAGTACCAGCTGAACGACAGCGCCGCCTACTATCTGAATGACCTGGATCGGATCACCGCC
TCCGGCTATGTGCCCAACGAGCAGGACGTGCTGCACTCTAGAGTGAAGACCACAGGCATCATCGAGACAC
AGTTCTCTTTTAAGGATCTGCACTTCCGGATGTTTGACGTGGGCGGCCAGCGGAGCGAGAGAAAGAAGTG
GATTCACTGTTTCGAGGGCGTGACCTGCATCATCTTTTGTGCCGCCCTGTCCGCCTACGATATGGTGCTG
GTGGAGGACGAGGAGGTGAACAGAATGCACGAGTCTCTGCACCTGTTCAACAGCATCTGCAATCACAAGT
ATTTTAGCACCACATCCATCGTGCTGTTCCTGAATAAGAAGGACATCTTTCAGGAGAAGGTGACCAAGGT
GCACCTGTCCATCTGTTTCCCTGAGTACACCGGCCCAAACACATTTGAGGACGCCGGCAACTATATCAAG
AATCAGTTTCTGGATCTGAATCTGAAGAAGGAGGACAAGGAGATCTACTCTCACATGACCTGCGCCACCG
ATACACAGAACGTGAAGTTCGTGTTTGATGCCGTGACAGACATCATCATCAAGGAGAATCTGAAGGACTG
TGGCCTGTTCTGAGGTACCGAGCTCGGATCCACTAGTCCAGTGTGGTGGAATTCTGCAGATATCCAGCAC
AGTGGCGGCCGCTCGAGTCTAGAGGGCCCGTTTAAACCCGCTGATCAGCCTCGACTGTGCCTTCTAGTTG
CCAGCCATCTGTTGTTTGCCCCTCCCCCGTGCCTTCCTTGACCCTGGAAGGTGCCACTCCCACTGTCCTT
TCCTAATAAAATGAGGAAATTGCATCGCATTGTCTGAGTAGGTGTCATTCTATTCTGGGGGGTGGGGTGG
GGCAGGACAGCAAGGGGGAGGATTGGGAAGACAATAGCAGGCATGCTGGGGATGCGGTGGGCTCTATGGC
TTCTGAGGCGGAAAGAACCAGCTGGGGCTCTAGGGGGTATCCCC
[124 nt withheld, positions 6041-6164]
C
[91 nt withheld, positions 6166-6256]
A
[49 nt withheld, positions 6258-6306]
CCTTTGACGTTGGAGTCCACGTTCTTT
[37 nt withheld, positions 6334-6370]
ACCCTATCTCGGTCTATTCTTTTGATTTATAAGGGATTTTGCCGATTTCGGCCTATTGGTTAAAAAATGA
GCTGATTTAACAAAAATTTAACGCGAATTAATTCTGTGGAATGTGTGTCAGTTAGGGTGTGGAAAGTCCC
CAGGCTCCCCAGCAGGCAGAAGTATGCAAAGCATGCATCTCAATTAGTCAGCAACCAGGTGTGGAAAGTC
CCCAGGCTCCCCAGCAGGCAGAAGTATGCAAAGCATGCATCTCAATTAGTCAGCAACCATAGTCCCGCCC
CTAACTCCGCCCATCCCGCCCCTAACTCCGCCCAGTTCCGCCCATTCTCCGCCCCATGGCTGACTAATTT
TTTTTATTTATGCAGAGGCCGAGGCCGCCTCTGCCTCTGAGCTATTCCAGAAGTAGTGAGGAGGCTTTTT
TGGAGGCCTAGGCTTTTGCAAAAAGCTCCCGGGAGCTTGTATATCCATTTTCGGATCTGATCAAGAGACA
GGATGAGGATCGTTTCGCATGATTGAACAAGATGGATTGCACGCAGGTTCTCCGGCCGCTTGGGTGGAGA
GGCTATTCGGCTATGACTGGGCACAACAGACAATCGGCTGCTCTGATGCCGCCGTGTTCCGGCTGTCAGC
GCAGGGGCGCCCGGTTCTTTTTGTCAAGACCGACCTGTCCGGTGCCCTGAATGAACTGCAGGACGAGGCA
GCGCGGCTATCGTGGCTGGCCACGACGGGCGTTCCTTGCGCAGCTGTGCTCGACGTTGTCACTGAAGCGG
GAAGGGACTGGCTGCTATTGGGCGAAGTGCCGGGGCAGGATCTCCTGTCATCTCACCTTGCTCCTGCCGA
GAAAGTATCCATCATGGCTGATGCAATGCGGCGGCTGCATACGCTTGATCCGGCTACCTGCCCATTCGAC
CACCAAGCGAAACATCGCATCGAGCGAGCACGTACTCGGATGGAAGCCGGTCTTGTCGATCAGGATGATC
TGGACGAAGAGCATCAGGGGCTCGCGCCAGCCGAACTGTTCGCCAGGCTCAAGGCGCGCATGCCCGACGG
CGAGGATCTCGTCGTGACCCATGGCGATGCCTGCTTGCCGAATATCATGGTGGAAAATGGCCGCTTTTCT
GGATTCATCGACTGTGGCCGGCTGGGTGTGGCGGACCGCTATCAGGACATAGCGTTGGCTACCCGTGATA
TTGCTGAAGAGCTTGGCGGCGAATGGGCTGACCGCTTCCTCGTGCTTTACGGTATCGCCGCTCCCGATTC
GCAGCGCATCGCCTTCTATCGCCTTCTTGACGAGTTCTTCTGAGCGGGACTCTGGGGTTCGAAATGACCG
ACCAAGCGACGCCCAACCTGCCATCACGAGATTTCGATTCCACCGCCGCCTTCTATGAAAGGTTGGGCTT
CGGAATCGTTTTCCGGGACGCCGGCTGGATGATCCTCCAGCGCGGGGATCTCATGCTGGAGTTCTTCGCC
CACCCCAACTTGTTTATTGCAGCTTATAATGGTTACAAATAAAGCAATAGCATCACAAATTTCACAAATA
AAGCATTTTTTTCACTGCATTCTAGTTGTGGTTTGTCCAAACTCATCAATGTATCTTATCATGTCTGTAT
ACCGTCGACCTCTAGCTAGAGCTTGGCGTAATCATGGTCATAGCTGTTTCCTGTGTGAAATTGTTATCCG
CTCACAATTCCACACAACATACGAGCCGGAAGCATAAAGTGTAAAGCCTGGGGTGCCTAATGAGTGAGCT
AACTCACATTAATTGCGTTGCGCTCACTGCCCGCTTTCCAGTCGGGAAACCTGTCGTGCCAGCTGCATTA
ATGAATCGGCCAACGCGCGGGGAGAGGCGGTTTGCGTATTGGGCGCTCTTCCGCTTCCTCGCTCACTGAC
TCGCTGCGCTCGGTCGTTCGGCTGCGGCGAGCGGTATCAGCTCACTCAAAGGCGGTAATACGGTTATCCA
CAGAATCAGGGGATAACGCAGGAAAGAACATGTGAGCAAAAGGCCAGCAAAAGGCCAGGAACCGTAAAAA
GGCCGCGTTGCTGGCGTTTTTCCATAGGCTCCGCCCCCCTGACGAGCATCACAAAAATCGACGCTCAAGT
CAGAGGTGGCGAAACCCGACAGGACTATAAAGATACCAGGCGTTTCCCCCTGGAAGCTCCCTCGTGCGCT
CTCCTGTTCCGACCCTGCCGCTTACCGGATACCTGTCCGCCTTTCTCCCTTCGGGAAGCGTGGCGCTTTC
TCATAGCTCACGCTGTAGGTATCTCAGTTCGGTGTAGGTCGTTCGCTCCAAGCTGGGCTGTGTGCACGAA
CCCCCCGTTCAGCCCGACCGCTGCGCCTTATCCGGTAACTATCGTCTTGAGTCCAACCCGGTAAGACACG
ACTTATCGCCACTGGCAGCAGCCACTGGTAACAGGATTAGCAGAGCGAGGTATGTAGGCGGTGCTACAGA
GTTCTTGAAGTGGTGGCCTAACTACGGCTACACTAGAAGAACAGTATTTGGTATCTGCGCTCTGCTGAAG
CCAGTTACCTTCGGAAAAAGAGTTGGTAGCTCTTGATCCGGCAAACAAACCACCGCTGGTAGCGGTGGTT
TTTTTGTTTGCAAGCAGCAGATTACGCGCAGAAAAAAAGGATCTCAAGAAGATCCTTTGATCTTTTCTAC
GGGGTCTGACGCTCAGTGGAACGAAAACTCACGTTAAGGGATTTTGGTCATGAGATTATCAAAAAGGATC
TTCACCTAGATCCTTTTAAATTAAAAATGAAGTTTTAAATCAATCTAAAGTATATATGAGTAAACTTGGT
CTGACAGTTACCAATGCTTAATCAGTGAGGCACCTATCTCAGCGATCTGTCTATTTCGTTCATCCATAGT
TGCCTGACTCCCCGTCGTGTAGATAACTACGATACGGGAGGGCTTACCATCTGGCCCCAGTGCTGCAATG
ATACCGCGAGACCCACGCTCACCGGCTCCAGATTTATCAGCAATAAACCAGCCAGCCGGAAGGGCCGAGC
GCAGAAGTGGTCCTGCAACTTTATCCGCCTCCATCCAGTCTATTAATTGTTGCCGGGAAGCTAGAGTAAG
TAGTTCGCCAGTTAATAGTTTGCGCAACGTTGTTGCCATTGCTACAGGCATCGTGGTGTCACGCTCGTCG
TTTGGTATGGCTTCATTCAGCTCCGGTTCCCAACGATCAAGGCGAGTTACATGATCCCCCATGTTGTGCA
AAAAAGCGGTTAGCTCCTTCGGTCCTCCGATCGTTGTCAGAAGTAAGTTGGCCGCAGTGTTATCACTCAT
GGTTATGGCAGCACTGCATAATTCTCTTACTGTCATGCCATCCGTAAGATGCTTTTCTGTGACTGGTGAG
TACTCAACCAAGTCATTCTGAGAATAGTGTATGCGGCGACCGAGTTGCTCTTGCCCGGCGTCAATACGGG
ATAATACCGCGCCACATAGCAGAACTTTAAAAGTGCTCATCATTGGAAAACGTTCTTCGGGGCGAAAACT
CTCAAGGATCTTACCGCTGTTGAGATCCAGTTCGATGTAACCCACTCGTGCACCCAACTGATCTTCAGCA
TCTTTTACTTTCACCAGCGTTTCTGGGTGAGCAAAAACAGGAAGGCAAAATGCCGCAAAAAAGGGAATAA
GGGCGACACGGAAATGTTGAATACTCATACTCTTCCTTTTTCAATATTATTGAAGCATTTATCAGGGTTA
TTGTCTCATGAGCGGATACATATTTGAATGTATTTAGAAAAATAAACAAATAGGGGTTCCGCGCACATTT
CCCCGAAAAGTGCCACCTGACGTC
